>Addgene plasmid #133485 | pAV0751 | addgene full sequence | sequence record 263696 | Addgene NGS Result
TCGCGCGTTTCGGTGATGACGGTGAAAACCTCTGACACATGCAGCTCCCGGAGACGGTCACAGCTTGTCT
GTAAGCGGATGCCGGGAGCAGACAAGCCCGTCAGGGCGCGTCAGCGGGTGTTGGCGGGTGTCGGGGCTGG
CTTAACTATGCGGCATCAGAGCAGATTGTACTGAGAGTGCACCATAACCGGGTATTAGTCAAAACTAGTA
TACTTTTTCTCGGAGTATAATACACAATATCGGTGCAAATAGGTTTTAAAATTGCTCCAATCACATGTTC
TTAAGAAAAAAACGTCAAAAGAAATCTAAGTATTCCCAAAATAATTCCTCCTGACATGAGAAGAATAAAA
AACACTAAGATGCATTGTCAGTATGAAACACAAGCCAAAGTTGCTAACAATAGGATCAATTCTTACTTAC
TGGCAATGTTACGAGGAATCTTGGTAGGAGGATGTTTGGCAACATAACGTTCTTTTGAATTTGTTTTTAC
ACGACGAGTAATGTTCTTCTGAAACTGTGTGTTTGCACGACGCTGAGAGGGAGTTTGAACCGTCTAAAAG
ACATAGTTAGGATCCATGATGCACAGATTTCTAAAGATAAAACTACTTACAGGCATGTTGGTTTATTAAA
AAAGAAAAACAGGAATGATAAGAGGGAAAGAATACGTGTACAGAGCGCTTACATAATGAGTGAGTGTCAT
TATTGAGGAATGCCATGTCAGATTTGACACAACTCAGAACTTATTAACTTTTTATGATTGGAACTTTTGT
TTTGCCCAAGGAATTTTTAATGGAAGAAGTTGTTTTATAAATGATATTGAATTTATATCCACTCTTTTTA
GCGCATTTGCATCTCTACTTTAGGTTCTTCTTTGACTAGATTCTAGGATGCGTATTGGATATACTGGTCT
TTGAATCATTGTCGAAAAAAAAATTCATGGTTGTACCCATGAGCAAACTGCTTTTGTGGTTATCCATGTG
CTTCTTTTGTTCAGCATCTATCTTCTTAATCGCATGGAAGATTTGATTTAAACCAAAAGAAATATTGTTA
AACTTTGACAGAAGCTTTAAATTTTGATTCCATACATTAAATGGATAAAACTCCTGAAGCTTAGCTACAA
ATCCCACTGGCTATATGTATGCATTTGTGTTAAAAAAGTTTGTATAGATTATTTAATCTACTCAGCATTC
TTTCTCTAAATAGGAATTTGTTACTTAATGGAGAAAAAAATGTTTCGATTTACCTAGTGTATTTGTTTGT
ATACTCACGTTTAATTTCAAACATCCATTCTATCTTGTGTAATTTTTGGCATGGTGAAAAAGATAATCAG
CCTTATAATCTTTACAAAAGTAAGAAATTCTGTAAATAAGCCTTAATGCCCTTGCTTTAAATTAAAATGG
TTCTTTTTCATGATAATGTTTGCACTTTGTGAATATATTTTAGATAGTTCTGTGAGGTATAATTAAGATG
TTTTAGAGACTTATACAATTTTGTCTTTATAAATTCTTAATTGATTTTACCATCCCAGTTTAACTATGCT
TCGTCGGCATCTCTGCACATGTCGTGTTTTCTTACCGTATTGTCCTACCAAGAACCTCTTTTTTGCTTGG
ATCGAAATTAAAGGTTTAAAAGCAAAGTTATGGATGCTAGAGTATTTCAAAGCTATTCAGCTAGAGCTGA
GGGGATGAAAAATCCCATTGCCAAGGAATTGTTGGCTTTGATGGAAGAAAAGCAAAGCAACTTGTCAGTC
GCGGTCGATTTGACGAAGAAATCCGAAATCTTAGAATTGGTAGATAAAATTGGACCCTATGTCTGTGTTA
TCAAGACACATATTGACGTTGTCGAGGATTTCGACCAGGATATGGTAGAAAAACTGGTGGCCTTAGGTAA
AAAGCATCGTTTTCTTATCTTTGAGGATCGCAAATTCGCAGACATTGGAAATACCGTCAAGCTACAATAT
GCATCTGGTGTGTACAAAATTGCTTCTTGGGCTCATATCACAAATTGCCATACAGTGCCAGGCGAGGGTA
TTATACAAGGCCTCAAAGAAGTTGGTTTACCTTTGGGACGTGGTCTCTTGCTTTTGGCTGAAATGTCTTC
CAAAGGCTCTTTGGCTACTGGTTCCTACACAGAGAAAACCTTAGAATGGTTTGAGAAGCATACCGATTTT
TGCTTTGGCTTTATAGCTGGTCGTCGATTTCCTAACCTTCAAAGCGACTACATAACTATGTCCCCTGGTA
TCGGCTTGGATGTTAAAGGAGACGGGCTGGGACAGCAATATCGTACTCCTGAAGAAGTGATTGTAAACTG
CGGTAGCGATATCATCATTGTTGGTCGTGGAGTTTATGGAGCTGGTCGTAATCCTGTTGTCGAAGCCAAG
AGATATAGAGAAGCTGGTTGGAAGGCATATCAGCAAAGACTTTCTCAGCATTAAAAAAAGACTAATGTAA
AATTTTTTTGGTTGGTTATTGAAAAAGTCGATGCCTTGTTTGCGTTTGTTTTCCTAGGCGTTTTATGTCA
GAAGGCATTTAGAATTAGTATACAAGTACTCTTTGGTAAAATTTTATGTAGCGACTAAAATATTAACTAT
TATAGATAAACACCTTGGGAATAAAAAGTAATTTGCTATAGTAATTTATTAAACATGCTCCTACAACATT
ACCACAATCTTTTCTCTTGGATTGACATTGAATAAGAAAAGAGTGAATTTTTTTAGACTTGTAATGATAA
CTATGTACAAAGCCAATGAAAGATGTATGTAGATGAATGTAAAATACCATGTAGACAAACAAGATAAAAC
TTGGTTATAAACATTGGTGTTGGAACAGAATAAATTAGATGTCAAAAAGTTTCGTCAATATCACAAGCTT
GCTAGGGCGGTGTGAAATACCGCACAGATGCGTAAGGAGAAAATACCGCATCAGGAAATTGTAAGCGTTA
ATATTTTGTTAAAATTCGCGTTAAATTTTTGTTAAATCAGCTCATTTTTTAACCAATAGGCCGAAATCGG
CAAAATCCCTTATAAATCAAAAGAATAGACCGAGATAGGGT
[37 nt withheld, positions 3052-3088]
AAAGAACGTGGACTCCAACGTCAAAGG
[49 nt withheld, positions 3116-3164]
T
[91 nt withheld, positions 3166-3256]
G
[124 nt withheld, positions 3258-3381]
CCATTCGCCATTCAGGCTGCGCAACTGTTGGGAAGGGCGATCGGTGCGGGCCTCTTCGCTATTACGCCAG
CTGGCGAAAGGGGGATGTGCTGCAAGGCGATTAAGTTGGGTAACGCCAGGGTTTTCCCAGTCACGACGTT
GTAAAACGACGGCCAGTGAGCGCGCGTAATACGACTCACTATAGGGCGAATTGGGTACCGGGCCCATTTA
AATGATCAGAAAATTATCGCCATAAAAGACAGAATAAGTCATCAGCGGTTGTTTCATTTCCTATATTTTT
TTTTTATTTTTTTATTTTTTAATAAGGGAAAATTTAACGTCTAAGGATACAGAAGATTGTTAGCACATTA
AAGTAATAAAGGCTTAAGTAGTAAGTGCCTTAGCATGTTATTGTATTTCAAAGGACATAATCTAAAATAA
TAACAATATCATTTCTCACAAGTTATTCAATTTTCTTTTTTTTTTCTAATAATATCAAGAATGTATTATT
TGTTTGACATAAGTCAACTAATTTATTTAATATGCTGGATTAATCTTGCAGACATGTAAATTAACAAGTT
TTAGTCAAATAACGTTGAAGTTTCAATGAACTCAAATAATTTCTCTTTTTTTTTATATAACCATATGTCT
AATCTGATTTATATTTTCCGCAGGGATCAACTGAAGTTATGACATTTGGATTGGATCACTTATAACCTTG
GTCGCCAAATAATACAAAAATCAGCGTTATAAAACAAAGAAGGTTTTTGTTAAGAAATTAATCCTCTTTC
TTGATAAGAAAGTTGAACCGAAATTGCAGATACTGATATATGAAAATAATACCCACAATTTTGGGAATAG
CGCAAGCCTCAATTTAAACAATAGGTGAGGACACATGATAATGACCTCAATGATTGTTAGAAGAAAAGAG
CCTCATTACAAAATCGAAAAATGAATGGTTGGGTACAAGTTTCCAAAACATGGTAAAGTGGACTTTGCGT
ATGAGACGTAAATAGAAAAAAACACTTGTTATATGTTTTCTAGAATTATTGTTGTCTCTTTATGGTTGGA
TGATGCAAAATAGTAATTTCGGTTAGTTGCTGTAAAACACCACGAGACAAATAGATATGGATATTTATTA
AATCAGGAAAAACGTAACTCTCGGCTACTGGATGGTTCAGTCACCCAACGATTACTGGGGAGAGAAAACA
GGGCAAAAGCAAAGCTTAAAGGAATCCGATTGTCATTCGGCAATGTGCAGCGAAACTAAAAACCGGATAA
TGGACCTGTTAATCGAAACATTGAAGATATATAAAGGAAGAGGAATCCTGGCATATCATCAATTGAATAA
GTTGAATTAATTATTTCAATCTCATTCTCACTTTCTGACTTATAGTCGCTTTGTTAAATCCTCGAGGTCG
ACGAATTCTTAATTAACATGGCAAGCTCCAAGGGTGAAGAGCTATTTACTGGGGTTGTACCCATTTTGGT
AGAACTGGACGGAGATGTAAACGGACATAAATTCTCTGTTAGAGGTGAGGGCGAAGGCGATGCCACCAAT
GGTAAATTGACTCTGAAGTTTATATGCACTACGGGTAAATTACCTGTTCCTTGGCCAACCCTAGTAACAA
CTTTGACATATGGTGTTCAATGTTTCTCAAGATACCCAGACCATATGAAAAGGCATGATTTCTTTAAAAG
TGCTATGCCAGAAGGCTACGTGCAAGAGAGAACTATCTCCTTTAAGGATGACGGTACGTATAAAACACGA
GCAGAAGTGAAATTCGAAGGGGATACACTAGTTAATCGCATCGAATTAAAGGGTATAGACTTTAAGGAAG
ATGGTAATATTCTCGGCCATAAACTTGAGTATAATTTCAACTCGCATAATGTGTACATTACAGCTGACAA
ACAAAAGAACGGAATTAAAGCGAATTTTAAAATCAGGCACAACGTCGAAGATGGGTCTGTTCAACTTGCC
GATCATTATCAGCAAAACACCCCTATTGGTGATGGTCCAGTCTTGTTACCCGATAATCACTACTTAAGCA
CACAGTCTAGATTGTCAAAAGATCCGAATGAAAAGCGTGATCACATGGTTTTATTGGAATTTGTCACCGC
TGCAGGAATAACTCACGGAATGGACGAGCTTTATAAGCCCGGGGCGGCCGCTTAAGGCGCGCCTCATGTA
ATTAGTTATGTCACGCTTACATTCACGCCCTCCTCCCACATCCGCTCTAACCGAAAAGGAAGGAGTTAGA
CAACCTGAAGTCTAGGTCCCTATTTATTTTTTTTAATAGTTATGTTAGTATTAAGAACGTTATTTATATT
TCAAATTTTTCTTTTTTTTCTGTACAAACGCGTGTACGCATGTAACATTATACTGAAAACCTTGCTTGAG
AAGGTTTTGGGACGCTCGAAGGCTTTAATTTGCAGATCTGAGCTCCAGCTTTTGTTCCCTTTAGTGAGGG
TTAATTGCGCGCTTGGCGTAATCATGGTCATAGCTGTTTCCTGTGTGAAATTGTTATCCGCTCACAATTC
CACACAACATACGAGCCGGAAGCATAAAGTGTAAAGCCTGGGGTGCCTAATGAGTGAGCTAACTCACATT
AATTGCGTTGCGCTCACTGCCCGCTTTCCAGTCGGGAAACCTGTCGTGCCAGCTGCATTAATGAATCGGC
CAACGCGCGGGGAGAGGCGGTTTGCGTATTGGGCGCTCTTCCGCTTCCTCGCTCACTGACTCGCTGCGCT
CGGTCGTTCGGCTGCGGCGAGCGGTATCAGCTCACTCAAAGGCGGTAATACGGTTATCCACAGAATCAGG
GGATAACGCAGGAAAGAACATGTGAGCAAAAGGCCAGCAAAAGGCCAGGAACCGTAAAAAGGCCGCGTTG
CTGGCGTTTTTCCATAGGCTCCGCCCCCCTGACGAGCATCACAAAAATCGACGCTCAAGTCAGAGGTGGC
GAAACCCGACAGGACTATAAAGATACCAGGCGTTTCCCCCTGGAAGCTCCCTCGTGCGCTCTCCTGTTCC
GACCCTGCCGCTTACCGGATACCTGTCCGCCTTTCTCCCTTCGGGAAGCGTGGCGCTTTCTCATAGCTCA
CGCTGTAGGTATCTCAGTTCGGTGTAGGTCGTTCGCTCCAAGCTGGGCTGTGTGCACGAACCCCCCGTTC
AGCCCGACCGCTGCGCCTTATCCGGTAACTATCGTCTTGAGTCCAACCCGGTAAGACACGACTTATCGCC
ACTGGCAGCAGCCACTGGTAACAGGATTAGCAGAGCGAGGTATGTAGGCGGTGCTACAGAGTTCTTGAAG
TGGTGGCCTAACTACGGCTACACTAGAAGAACAGTATTTGGTATCTGCGCTCTGCTGAAGCCAGTTACCT
TCGGAAAAAGAGTTGGTAGCTCTTGATCCGGCAAACAAACCACCGCTGGTAGCGGTGGTTTTTTTGTTTG
CAAGCAGCAGATTACGCGCAGAAAAAAAGGATCTCAAGAAGATCCTTTGATCTTTTCTACGGGGTCTGAC
GCTCAGTGGAACGAAAACTCACGTTAAGGGATTTTGGTCATGAGATTATCAAAAAGGATCTTCACCTAGA
TCCTTTTAAATTAAAAATGAAGTTTTAAATCAATCTAAAGTATATATGAGTAAACTTGGTCTGACAGTTA
CCAATGCTTAATCAGTGAGGCACCTATCTCAGCGATCTGTCTATTTCGTTCATCCATAGTTGCCTGACTC
CCCGTCGTGTAGATAACTACGATACGGGAGGGCTTACCATCTGGCCCCAGTGCTGCAATGATACCGCGAG
ACCCACGCTCACCGGCTCCAGATTTATCAGCAATAAACCAGCCAGCCGGAAGGGCCGAGCGCAGAAGTGG
TCCTGCAACTTTATCCGCCTCCATCCAGTCTATTAATTGTTGCCGGGAAGCTAGAGTAAGTAGTTCGCCA
GTTAATAGTTTGCGCAACGTTGTTGCCATTGCTACAGGCATCGTGGTGTCACGCTCGTCGTTTGGTATGG
CTTCATTCAGCTCCGGTTCCCAACGATCAAGGCGAGTTACATGATCCCCCATGTTGTGCAAAAAAGCGGT
TAGCTCCTTCGGTCCTCCGATCGTTGTCAGAAGTAAGTTGGCCGCAGTGTTATCACTCATGGTTATGGCA
GCACTGCATAATTCTCTTACTGTCATGCCATCCGTAAGATGCTTTTCTGTGACTGGTGAGTACTCAACCA
AGTCATTCTGAGAATAGTGTATGCGGCGACCGAGTTGCTCTTGCCCGGCGTCAATACGGGATAATACCGC
GCCACATAGCAGAACTTTAAAAGTGCTCATCATTGGAAAACGTTCTTCGGGGCGAAAACTCTCAAGGATC
TTACCGCTGTTGAGATCCAGTTCGATGTAACCCACTCGTGCACCCAACTGATCTTCAGCATCTTTTACTT
TCACCAGCGTTTCTGGGTGAGCAAAAACAGGAAGGCAAAATGCCGCAAAAAAGGGAATAAGGGCGACACG
GAAATGTTGAATACTCATACTCTTCCTTTTTCAATATTATTGAAGCATTTATCAGGGTTATTGTCTCATG
AGCGGATACATATTTGAATGTATTTAGAAAAATAAACAAATAGGGGTTCCGCGCACATTTCCCCGAAAAG
TGCCACCTGACGTCTAAGAAACCATTATTATCATGACATTAACCTATAAAAATAGGCGTATCACGAGGCC
CTTTCGTC
Features (pLannotate 1.2.2; 19 found; start..end, strand, type, name):
    137..186     +  misc_feature   bom (fragment): basis of mobility region from pBR322
    284..553     -  CDS            tam14: TAM14_SCHPO - Experimental evidence at transcript level: Swiss-Prot protein existence level 2. May interact with target proteins during translocation into the lumen of the endoplasmic reticulum. May protect unfolded target proteins against degradation and facilitate correct glycosylation (By similarity). From Schizosaccharomyces pombe (strain 972 / ATCC 24843) (Fission yeast).
   1640..2434    +  CDS            S. pombe ura4: orotidine 5'-phosphate decarboxylase, required for uracil biosynthesis; Schizosaccharomyces pombe ura4
   2877..2925    +  misc_feature   bom (fragment): basis of mobility region from pBR322
   2953..3381    -  rep_origin     f1 ori (sequence partly withheld): f1 bacteriophage origin of replication; arrow indicates direction of (+) strand synthesis
   3385..3540    -  CDS            lacZα (fragment): LacZα fragment of β-galactosidase; lacZ fragment
   3548..3566    +  promoter       T7 promoter: promoter for bacteriophage T7 RNA polymerase
   3608..4771    +  promoter       nmt1 promoter: wild-type nmt1 promoter from Schizosaccharomyces pombe, conferring strong thiamine-repressible expression
   4808..5518    +  CDS            Superfolder GFP: Superfolder GFP is a basic (constitutively fluorescent) green fluorescent protein published in 2005, derived from Aequorea victoria. It is reported to be a very rapidly-maturing weak dimer.
   5545..5794    +  terminator     CYC1 terminator: S. cerevisiae CYC1; transcription terminator for CYC1
   5819..5837    -  promoter       T3 promoter: promoter for bacteriophage T3 RNA polymerase
   5882..5898    -  protein_bind   lac operator: The lac repressor binds to the lac operator to inhibit transcription in E. coli. This inhibition can be relieved by adding lactose or isopropyl-β-D-thiogalactopyranoside (IPTG). lac repressor encoded by lacI
   5906..5936    -  promoter       lac promoter: promoter for the E. coli lac operon
   5951..5972    -  protein_bind   CAP binding site: CAP binding activates transcription in the presence of cAMP. E. coli catabolite activator protein
   5985..6077    -  CDS            lacI (fragment): lac repressor; lacI; The lac repressor binds to the lac operator to inhibit transcription in E. coli. This inhibition can be relieved by adding lactose or isopropyl-β-D-thiogalactopyranoside (IPTG).
   6260..6848    -  rep_origin     ori: high-copy-number ColE1/pMB1/pBR322/pUC origin of replication
   7019..7879    -  CDS            AmpR: β-lactamase; bla; confers resistance to ampicillin, carbenicillin, and related antibiotics
   7880..7984    -  promoter       AmpR promoter: bla
   8079..35      +  CDS            rop (fragment) (across the origin): Rop protein, which maintains plasmids at low copy number; rop
