[The description below was written by a language model from this plasmid's Addgene catalogue record and pLannotate feature annotations shown in this document.]
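Description:
pAV0751 is an 8,079-nt fission yeast expression vector built on the pUra4(AfeI) (pAV0133) backbone, one of a series of stable integration vectors for Schizosaccharomyces pombe. It carries no annotated yeast replication origin and is designed to integrate into the chromosome at the ura4 locus. The feature table shows an S. pombe ura4 coding sequence (orotidine 5'-phosphate decarboxylase, needed for uracil biosynthesis) together with adjacent genomic sequence that includes the neighbouring tam14 gene. This region presumably supplies the homology for targeting and a uracil-prototrophy marker, and the backbone name suggests that AfeI is the linearisation site, although the record does not spell out the integration mechanism. In E. coli the plasmid is maintained at high copy through a ColE1/pUC-type origin and selected with ampicillin via the bla gene. An f1 origin, lacZα and lac promoter/operator remnants, and flanking T7 and T3 promoters are also present, as are short fragments of bom, rop and lacI that appear to be cloning remnants with no evident function.

The payload is a simple expression cassette: the wild-type nmt1 promoter, which gives strong, thiamine-repressible transcription in S. pombe, drives superfolder GFP, a rapidly maturing green fluorescent protein, and transcription is terminated by the S. cerevisiae CYC1 terminator. No additional fusion partner is annotated, so the construct appears to express sfGFP alone. The stated purpose is single-locus, regulatable expression from the nmt1 promoter. It would also suit use as a reporter of promoter strength within the toolbox, or as a template for inserting genes of interest to make sfGFP fusions, though the record does not state these uses.
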