Addgene plasmid #133485: pAV0751
Purpose: Expression in fission yeast from promoter pnmt1 , integrated at ura4 locus
Depositing lab: Sophie Martin. Depositing organization: Universite de Lausanne (UNIL). Publication: A toolbox of stable integration vectors in the fission yeast Schizosaccharomyces pombe. Vjestica A, Marek M, Nkosi PJ, Merlini L, Liu G, Berard M, Billault-Chaumartin I, Martin SG. J Cell Sci. 2020 Jan 8;133(1). pii: jcs.240754. doi: 10.1242/jcs.240754. PubMed 31801797.
Backbone
  Vector backbone: pUra4(AfeI)(pAV0133)
  Vector type: Yeast Expression
Growth in bacteria
  Bacterial resistance: Ampicillin, 100 μg/mL
  Growth temperature: 37°C
  Growth strain: DH5alpha
  Copy number: High Copy
Gene/Insert
  Gene/Insert name: pUra4(AfeI)-p(nmt1)-sfGFP-terminator(ScCYC1)
  Species: S. pombe (fission yeast)
  Cloning method: Unknown
Terms and licenses: Academic/Nonprofit Terms; Industry Terms: Not Available to Industry
Depositor comments: Please see the Resource Information section for an annotated Genbank file.
How to cite: pAV0751 was a gift from Sophie Martin (Addgene plasmid # 133485 ; http://n2t.net/addgene:133485 ; RRID:Addgene_133485)
